>Addgene plasmid #103302 | LSB-hsa-miR-1910-5p | depositor full sequence | sequence record 195653 | Full Sequence
AATTGAGGGGATAACGCAGGAAAGAACATGTGAGCAAAAGGCCAGCAAAAGGCCAGGAACCGTAAAAAGG
CCGCGTTGCTGGCGTTTTTCCATAGGCTCCGCCCCCCTGACGAGCATCACAAAAATCGACGCTCAAGTCA
GAGGTGGCGAAACCCGACAGGACTATAAAGATACCAGGCGTTTCCCCCTGGAAGCTCCCTCGTGCGCTCT
CCTGTTCCGACCCTGCCGCTTACCGGATACCTGTCCGCCTTTCTCCCTTCGGGAAGCGTGGCGCTTTCTC
ATAGCTCACGCTGTAGGTATCTCAGTTCGGTGTAGGTCGTTCGCTCCAAGCTGGGCTGTGTGCACGAACC
CCCCGTTCAGCCCGACCGCTGCGCCTTATCCGGTAACTATCGTCTTGAGTCCAACCCGGTAAGACACGAC
TTATCGCCACTGGCAGCAGCCACTGGTAACAGGATTAGCAGAGCGAGGTATGTAGGCGGTGCTACAGAGT
TCTTGAAGTGGTGGCCTAACTACGGCTACACTAGAAGAACAGTATTTGGTATCTGCGCTCTGCTGAAGCC
AGTTACCTTCGGAAAAAGAGTTGGTAGCTCTTGATCCGGCAAACAAACCACCGCTGGTAGCGGTGGTTTT
TTTGTTTGCAAGCAGCAGATTACGCGCAGAAAAAAAGGATCTCAAGAAGATCCTTTGATCTTTTCTACGG
GGTCTGACGCTCAGTGGAACGAAAACTCACGTTAAGGGATTTTGGTCATGAGATTATCAAAAAGGATCTT
CACCTAGATCCTTTTAAATTAAAAATGAAGTTTTAAATCAATCTAAAGTATATATGAGTAAACTTGGTCT
GACAGTTACCAATGCTTAATCAGTGAGGCACCTATCTCAGCGATCTGTCTATTTCGTTCATCCATAGTTG
CCTGACTCCCCGTCGTGTAGATAACTACGATACGGGAGGGCTTACCATCTGGCCCCAGTGCTGCAATGAT
ACCGCGAGAACCACGCTCACCGGCTCCAGATTTATCAGCAATAAACCAGCCAGCCGGAAGGGCCGAGCGC
AGAAGTGGTCCTGCAACTTTATCCGCCTCCATCCAGTCTATTAATTGTTGCCGGGAAGCTAGAGTAAGTA
GTTCGCCAGTTAATAGTTTGCGCAACGTTGTTGCCATTGCTACAGGCATCGTGGTGTCACGCTCGTCGTT
TGGTATGGCTTCATTCAGCTCCGGTTCCCAACGATCAAGGCGAGTTACATGATCCCCCATGTTGTGCAAA
AAAGCGGTTAGCTCCTTCGGTCCTCCGATCGTTGTCAGAAGTAAGTTGGCCGCAGTGTTATCACTCATGG
TTATGGCAGCACTGCATAATTCTCTTACTGTCATGCCATCCGTAAGATGCTTTTCTGTGACTGGTGAGTA
CTCAACCAAGTCATTCTGAGAATAGTGTATGCGGCGACCGAGTTGCTCTTGCCCGGCGTCAATACGGGAT
AATACCGCGCCACATAGCAGAACTTTAAAAGTGCTCATCATTGGAAAACGTTCTTCGGGGCGAAAACTCT
CAAGGATCTTACCGCTGTTGAGATCCAGTTCGATGTAACCCACTCGTGCACCCAACTGATCTTCAGCATC
TTTTACTTTCACCAGCGTTTCTGGGTGAGCAAAAACAGGAAGGCAAAATGCCGCAAAAAAGGGAATAAGG
GCGACACGGAAATGTTGAATACTCATACTCTTCCTTTTTCAATATTATTGAAGCATTTATCAGGGTTATT
GTCTCATGAGCGGATACATATTTGAATGTAGCTCCGAATTTCTCGAGGGCTTGTCGACGACGGCGGTCTC
CGTCGTCAGGATCATGAATTCGACCCGCCTGCCACCATGACCGAGTACAAGCCCACGGTGCGCCTCGCCA
CCCGCGACGACGTCCCCCGGGCCGTACGCACCCTCGCCGCCGCGTTCGCCGACTACCCCGCCACGCGCCA
CACCGTCGACCCGGACCGCCACATCGAGCGGGTCACCGAGCTGCAAGAACTCTTCCTCACGCGCGTCGGG
CTCGACATCGGCAAGGTGTGGGTCGCGGACGACGGCGCCGCGGTGGCGGTCTGGACCACGCCGGAGAGCG
TCGAAGCGGGGGCGGTGTTCGCCGAGATCGGCCCGCGCATGGCCGAGTTGAGCGGTTCCCGGCTGGCCGC
GCAGCAACAGATGGAAGGCCTCCTGGCGCCGCACCGGCCCAAGGAGCCCGCGTGGTTCCTGGCCACCGTC
GGCGTCTCGCCCGACCACCAGGGCAAGGGTCTGGGCAGCGCCGTCGTGCTCCCCGGAGTGGAGGCGGCCG
AGCGCGCCGGGGTGCCCGCCTTCCTGGAGACATCCGCGCCCCGCAACCTCCCCTTCTACGAGCGGCTCGG
CTTCACCGTCACCGCCGACGTCGAGGTGCCCGAAGGACCGCGCACCTGGTGCATGACCCGCAAGCCCGGT
GCCTGATACGCGTGAATTCACTCCTCAGGTGCAGGCTGCCTATCAGAAGGTGGTGGCTGGTGTGGCCAAT
GCCCTGGCTCACAAATACCACTGAGATCTTTTTCCCTCTGCCAAAAATTATGGGGACATCATGAAGCCCC
TTGAGCATCTGACTTCTGGCTAATAAAGGAAATTTATTTTCATTGCAATAGTGTGTTGGAATTTTTTGTG
TCTCTCACTCGGAAGGACATATGGGAGGGCAAATCATTTAAAACATCAGAATGAGTATTTGGTTTAGAGT
TTGGCAACATATGCCCATATGCTGGCTGCCATGAACAAAGGTTGGCTATAAAGAGGTCATCAGTATATGA
AACAGCCCCCTGCTGTCCATTCCTTATTCCATAGAAAAGCCTTGACTTGAGGTTAGATTTTTTTTATATT
TTGTTTTGTGTTATTTTTTTCTTTAACATCCCTAAAATTTTCCTTACATGTTTTACTAGCCAGATTTTTC
CTCCTCTCCTGACTACTCCCAGTCATAGCTGTCCCTCTTCTCTTATGGAGATCCCTCGACCTGCAGCCCA
AGCTTGAATTCTCTAGAATTACCCTGTTATCCCTATGCTTGGTTTACCGAGCTCTTATTGGTTTTCAAAC
TTCATTGACTGTGCCCAACGCGCCTGGGAGCTCACGGGGACAGCCCCCCCCCAAAGCCCCCAGGGATGTA
ATTACGTCCCTCCCCCGCTAGGGGGCAGCAGCGAGCCGCCCGGGGCTCCGCTCCGGTCCGGCGCTCCCCC
CGCATCCCCGAGCCGGCAGCGTGCGGGGACAGCCCGGGCACGGGGAAGGTGGCACGGGATCGCTTTCCTC
TGAACGCTTCTCGCTGCTCTTTGAGCCTGCAGACACCTGGGGGGATACGGGGAAAAAGCTAGGCTGAAAG
ACCGGTTCTTAGAATGACACGCGCCTGGGAGCTCACGGGGACAGCCCCCCCCCAAAGCCCCCAGGGATGT
AATTACGTCCCTCCCCCGCTAGGGGGCAGCAGCGAGCCGCCCGGGGCTCCGCTCCGGTCCGGCGCTCCCC
CCGCATCCCCGAGCCGGCAGCGTGCGGGGACAGCCCGGGCACGGGGAAGGTGGCACGGGATCGCTTTCCT
CTGAACGCTTCTCGCTGCTCTTTGAGCCTGCAGACACCTGGGGGGATACGGGGAAAAAGCTAACTTCTGA
GACGACAACTTTGTATAGAAAAGTTGGCTCCGAATTCGCCCTTGACAGCAGAGATCCAGTTTGGTTAATT
AATTGGCTCCGGTGCCCGTCAGTGGGCAGAGCGCACATCGCCCACAGTCCCCGAGAAGTTGTGGGGAGGG
GTCGGCAATTGAACCGGTGCCTAGAGAAGGTGGCGCGGGGTAAACTGGGAAAGTGATGTCGTGTACTGGC
TCCGCCTTTTTCCCGAGGGTGGGGGAGAACCGTATATAAGTGCAGTAGTCGCCGTGAACGTTCTTTTTCG
CAACGGGTTTGCCGCCAGAACACAGGTAAGTGCCGTGTGTGGTTCCCGCGGGCCTGGCCTCTTTACGGGT
TATGGCCCTTGCGTGCCTTGAATTACTTCCACCTGGCTGCAGTACGTGATTCTTGATCCCGAGCTTCGGG
TTGGAAGTGGGTGGGAGAGTTCGAGGCCTTGCGCTTAAGGAGCCCCTTCGCCTCGTGCTTGAGTTGAGGC
CTGGCCTGGGCGCTGGGGCCGCCGCGTGCGAATCTGGTGGCACCTTCGCGCCTGTCTCGCTGCTTTCGAT
AAGTCTCTAGCCATTTAAAATTTTTGATGACCTGCTGCGACGCTTTTTTTCTGGCAAGATAGTCTTGTAA
ATGCGGGCCAAGATCTGCACACTGGTATTTCGGTTTTTGGGGCCGCGGGCGGCGACGGGGCCCGTGCGTC
CCAGCGCACATGTTCGGCGAGGCGGGGCCTGCGAGCGCGGCCACCGAGAATCGGACGGGGGTAGTCTCAA
GCTGGCCGGCCTGCTCTGGTGCCTGGCCTCGCGCCGCCGTGTATCGCCCCGCCCTGGGCGGCAAGGCTGG
CCCGGTCGGCACCAGTTGCGTGAGCGGAAAGATGGCCGCTTCCCGGCCCTGCTGCAGGGAGCTCAAAATG
GAGGACGCGGCGCTCGGGAGAGCGGGCGGGTGAGTCACCCACACAAAGGAAAAGGGCCTTTCCGTCCTCA
GCCGTCGCTTCATGTGACTCCACGGAGTACCGGGCGCCGTCCAGGCACCTCGATTAGTTCTCGAGCTTTT
GGAGTACGTCGTCTTTAGGTTGGGGGGAGGGGTTTTATGCGATGGAGTTTCCCCACACTGAGTGGGTGGA
GACTGAAGTTAGGCCAGCTTGGCACTTGATGTAATTCTCCTTGGAATTTGCCCTTTTTGAGTTTGGATCT
TGGTTCATTCTCAAGCCTCAGACAGTGGTTCAAAGTTTTTTTCTTCCATTTCAGGTGTCGTGAGAAGGGC
GAATTCGACCCAAGTTTGTACAAAAAAGCAGGCTGGATCCAGGTGCCACCATGGTGAGCGAGCTGATTAA
GGAGAACATGCACATGAAGCTGTACATGGAGGGCACCGTGAACAACCACCACTTCAAGTGCACATCCGAG
GGCGAAGGCAAGCCCTACGAGGGCACCCAGACCATGAGAATCAAGGCGGTCGAGGGCGGCCCTCTCCCCT
TCGCCTTCGACATCCTGGCTACCAGCTTCATGTACGGCAGCAAAACCTTCATCAACCACACCCAGGGCAT
CCCCGACTTCTTTAAGCAGTCCTTCCCCGAGGGCTTCACATGGGAGAGAGTCACCACATACGAAGATGGG
GGCGTGCTGACCGCTACCCAGGACACCAGCCTCCAGGACGGCTGCCTCATCTACAACGTCAAGATCAGAG
GGGTGAACTTCCCATCCAACGGCCCTGTGATGCAGAAGAAAACACTCGGCTGGGAGGCCTCCACCGAGAC
ACTGTACCCCGCTGACGGCGGCCTGGAAGGCAGAGCCGACATGGCCCTGAAGCTCGTGGGCGGGGGCCAC
CTGATCTGCAACCTTAAGACCACATACAGATCCAAGAAACCCGCTAAGAACCTCAAGATGCCCGGCGTCT
ACTATGTGGACAGGAGACTGGAAAGAATCAAGGAGGCCGACAAAGAGACATACGTCGAGCAGCACGAGGT
GGCTGTGGCCAGATACTGCGACCTCCCTAGCAAACTGGGGCACAAACTTAATTGAGAATTCTACCACCCA
GCTTTCTTGTACAAAGTGGTACGTCTCAAGACCAGAGGTCTCTGCTTGGCAGACGAGGCGGCAGGCACAG
GACTGGAGGCGGCAGGCACAGGACTGGAGGCGGCAGGCACAGGACTGGAGGCGGCAGGCACAGGACTGGC
AACCAGAAGAGACCTGTGCTTCACTCCTCAGGTGCAGGCTGCCTATCAGAAGGTGGTGGCTGGTGTGGCC
AATGCCCTGGCTCACAAATACCACTGAGATCTTTTTCCCTCTGCCAAAAATTATGGGGACATCATGAAGC
CCCTTGAGCATCTGACTTCTGGCTAATAAAGGAAATTTATTTTCATTGCAATAGTGTGTTGGAATTTTTT
GTGTCTCTCACTCGGAAGGACATATGGGAGGGCAAATCATTTAAAACATCAGAATGAGTATTTGGTTTAG
AGTTTGGCAACATATGCCCATATGCTGGCTGCCATGAACAAAGGTTGGCTATAAAGAGGTCATCAGTATA
TGAAACAGCCCCCTGCTGTCCATTCCTTATTCCATAGAAAAGCCTTGACTTGAGGTTAGATTTTTTTTAT
ATTTTGTTTTGTGTTATTTTTTTCTTTAACATCCCTAAAATTTTCCTTACATGTTTTACTAGCCAGATTT
TTCCTCCTCTCCTGACTACTCCCAGTCATAGCTGTCCCTCTTCTCTTATGGAGATCCCGAGCGGTGCGTT
TTTATGCTTGTAGTATTGTATAATGTTTTTAAGATCCAAGCTTCTGACCTCTTCTCTTCCTCCCACAGGG
CCTCGAGACAATTGCATCGATGGTACCAGTGAAAGTCTGCAATGAATTCGAGTTGGCGCGCCTGTCATTC
TAAATCTCTCTTTCAGCCTAAAGCTTTTTCCCCGTATCCCCCCAGGTGTCTGCAGGCTCAAAGAGCAGCG
AGAAGCGTTCAGAGGAAAGCGATCCCGTGCCACCTTCCCCGTGCCCGGGCTGTCCCCGCACGCTGCCGGC
TCGGGGATGCGGGGGGAGCGCCGGACCGGAGCGGAGCCCCGGGCGGCTCGCTGCTGCCCCCTAGCGGGGG
AGGGACGTAATTACATCCCTGGGGGCTTTGGGAGGGGGCTGTCCCCGTGAGCTCCCAGGCGCGCCTGTCA
TTCTAAATCTCTCTTTCAGCCTAAAGCTTTTTCCCCGTATCCCCCCAGGTGTCTGCAGGCTCAAAGAGCA
GCGAGAAGCGTTCAGAGGAAAGCGATCCCGTGCCACCTTCCCCGTGCCCGGGCTGTCCCCGCACGCTGCC
GGCTCGGGGATGCGGGGGGAGCGCCGGACCGGAGCGGAGCCCCGGGCGGCTCGCTGCTGCCCCCTAGCGG
GGGAGGGACGTAATTACATCCCTGGGGGCTTTGGGGGGGGGCTGTCCCCGTGAGCTCCCAGGCGCGCCAA
CTCGGTACCGTATCGATGTCGACGTTAACGCTAGTGATATCAACTTTGTATAGAAAAGTTGGCTCCGAAT
TCGCCCTTGACAGCAGAGATCCAGTTTGGTTAATTAATTGGCTCCGGTGCCCGTCAGTGGGCAGAGCGCA
CATCGCCCACAGTCCCCGAGAAGTTGTGGGGAGGGGTCGGCAATTGAACCGGTGCCTAGAGAAGGTGGCG
CGGGGTAAACTGGGAAAGTGATGTCGTGTACTGGCTCCGCCTTTTTCCCGAGGGTGGGGGAGAACCGTAT
ATAAGTGCAGTAGTCGCCGTGAACGTTCTTTTTCGCAACGGGTTTGCCGCCAGAACACAGGTAAGTGCCG
TGTGTGGTTCCCGCGGGCCTGGCCTCTTTACGGGTTATGGCCCTTGCGTGCCTTGAATTACTTCCACCTG
GCTGCAGTACGTGATTCTTGATCCCGAGCTTCGGGTTGGAAGTGGGTGGGAGAGTTCGAGGCCTTGCGCT
TAAGGAGCCCCTTCGCCTCGTGCTTGAGTTGAGGCCTGGCCTGGGCGCTGGGGCCGCCGCGTGCGAATCT
GGTGGCACCTTCGCGCCTGTCTCGCTGCTTTCGATAAGTCTCTAGCCATTTAAAATTTTTGATGACCTGC
TGCGACGCTTTTTTTCTGGCAAGATAGTCTTGTAAATGCGGGCCAAGATCTGCACACTGGTATTTCGGTT
TTTGGGGCCGCGGGCGGCGACGGGGCCCGTGCGTCCCAGCGCACATGTTCGGCGAGGCGGGGCCTGCGAG
CGCGGCCACCGAGAATCGGACGGGGGTAGTCTCAAGCTGGCCGGCCTGCTCTGGTGCCTGGCCTCGCGCC
GCCGTGTATCGCCCCGCCCTGGGCGGCAAGGCTGGCCCGGTCGGCACCAGTTGCGTGAGCGGAAAGATGG
CCGCTTCCCGGCCCTGCTGCAGGGAGCTCAAAATGGAGGACGCGGCGCTCGGGAGAGCGGGCGGGTGAGT
CACCCACACAAAGGAAAAGGGCCTTTCCGTCCTCAGCCGTCGCTTCATGTGACTCCACGGAGTACCGGGC
GCCGTCCAGGCACCTCGATTAGTTCTCGAGCTTTTGGAGTACGTCGTCTTTAGGTTGGGGGGAGGGGTTT
TATGCGATGGAGTTTCCCCACACTGAGTGGGTGGAGACTGAAGTTAGGCCAGCTTGGCACTTGATGTAAT
TCTCCTTGGAATTTGCCCTTTTTGAGTTTGGATCTTGGTTCATTCTCAAGCCTCAGACAGTGGTTCAAAG
TTTTTTTCTTCCATTTCAGGTGTCGTGAGAAGGGCGAATTCGACCCAAGTTTGTACAAAAAAGCAGGCTC
GCCACCATGGTGAGCAAGGGCGAGGAGCTGTTCACCGGGGTGGTGCCCATCCTGGTCGAGCTGGACGGCG
ACGTAAACGGCCACAAGTTCAGCGTGAGGGGCGAGGGCGAGGGCGATGCCACCAACGGCAAGCTGACCCT
GAAGTTCATCTGCACCACCGGCAAGCTGCCCGTGCCCTGGCCCACCCTCGTGACCACCCTGAGCCACGGC
GTGCAGTGCTTCGCCCGCTACCCCGACCACATGAAGCAGCACGACTTCTTCAAGTCCGCCATGCCCGAAG
GCTACGTCCAGGAGCGCACCATCTTCTTCAAGGACGACGGCACCTACAAGACCCGCGCCGAGGTGAAGTT
CGAGGGCGACACCCTAGTGAACCGCATCGAGCTGAAGGGCGTCGACTTCAAGGAGGACGGCAACATCCTG
GGGCACAAGCTGGAGTACAACTTCAACAGCCACAACATCTATATCATGGCCGTCAAGCAGAAGAACGGCA
TCAAGGTGAACTTCAAGATCCGCCACAACGTGGAGGACGGCAGCGTGCAGCTCGCCGACCACTACCAGCA
GAACACCCCCATCGGCGACGGCCCCGTGCTGCTGCCCGACAGCCACTACCTGAGCACCCAGTCCGTGCTG
AGCAAAGACCCCAACGAGAAGCGCGATCACATGGTCCTGCTGGAGTTCCGCACCGCCGCCGGGATCACTC
TCGGCATGGACGAGCTGTACAAGTAATACCACCCAGCTTTCTTGTACAAAGTGGTACGCGTGAATTCACT
CCTCAGGTGCAGGCTGCCTATCAGAAGGTGGTGGCTGGTGTGGCCAATGCCCTGGCTCACAAATACCACT
GAGATCTTTTTCCCTCTGCCAAAAATTATGGGGACATCATGAAGCCCCTTGAGCATCTGACTTCTGGCTA
ATAAAGGAAATTTATTTTCATTGCAATAGTGTGTTGGAATTTTTTGTGTCTCTCACTCGGAAGGACATAT
GGGAGGGCAAATCATTTAAAACATCAGAATGAGTATTTGGTTTAGAGTTTGGCAACATATGCCCATATGC
TGGCTGCCATGAACAAAGGTTGGCTATAAAGAGGTCATCAGTATATGAAACAGCCCCCTGCTGTCCATTC
CTTATTCCATAGAAAAGCCTTGACTTGAGGTTAGATTTTTTTTATATTTTGTTTTGTGTTATTTTTTTCT
TTAACATCCCTAAAATTTTCCTTACATGTTTTACTAGCCAGATTTTTCCTCCTCTCCTGACTACTCCCAG
TCATAGCTGTCCCTCTTCTCTTATGGAGATCCCTCGACCTGCAGCCCAAGCTTGGCGTAATCATGGTCAT
AGCTGTTTCCTGTGTGAAATTGTTATCCGCTCACAATTCCACACAACATACGAGCCGGAAGCATAAAGTG
TAAAGCCTGGGGTGCCTAATGAGTGAGCTAACTCACATTAATTGCGTTGCGCTCACTGCCCGCTTTCCAG
TCGGGAAACCTGTCGTGCCAGCGGATCGACAGTACTAAGCTTGGTCTAATACCCAATCTCTCGTCTTATC
CAGATGTTTTATACGCCTCTGGCCCGTGTCTCAAAATCTCTGATGTTACATTGCACAAGATAAAATAATA
TCATCATGAACAATAAAACTGTCTGCTTACATAAACAGTAATACAAGGGGTGTTATGAGCCATATTCAAC
GGGAAACGTCGAGGCCGCGATTAAATTCCAACATGGATGCTGATTTATATGGGTATAAATGGGCTCGCGA
TAATGTCGGGCAATCAGGTGCGACAATCTATCGCTTGTATGGGAAGCCCGATGCGCCAGAGTTGTTTCTG
AAACATGGCAAAGGTAGCGTTGCCAATGATGTTACAGATGAGATGGTCAGACTAAACTGGCTGACGGAAT
TTATGCCTCTTCCGACCATCAAGCATTTTATCCGTACTCCTGATGATGCATGGTTACTCACCACTGCGAT
CCCCGGAAAAACAGCATTCCAGGTATTAGAAGAATATCCTGATTCAGGTGAAAATATTGTTGATGCGCTG
GCAGTGTTCCTGCGCCGGTTGCATTCGATTCCTGTTTGTAATTGTCCTTTTAACAGCGATCGCGTATTTC
GTCTCGCTCAGGCGCAATCACGAATGAATAACGGTTTGGTTGATGCGAGTGATTTTGATGACGAGCGTAA
TGGCTGGCCTGTTGAACAAGTCTGGAAAGAAATGCATAAACTTTTGCCATTCTCACCGGATTCAGTCGTC
ACTCATGGTGATTTCTCACTTGATAACCTTATTTTTGACGAGGGGAAATTAATAGGTTGTATTGATGTTG
GACGAGTCGGAATCGCAGACCGATACCAGGATCTTGCCATCCTATGGAACTGCCTCGGTGAGTTTTCTCC
TTCATTACAGAAACGGCTTTTTCAAAAATATGGTATTGATAATCCTGATATGAATAAATTGCAGTTTCAT
TTGATGCTCGATGAGTTTTTCTAATCAGAATTGGTTAATTGGTTGTAACACTGGCAGAGCATTACGCTGA
CTTGACGGGACGGCGCAAGCTCATGACCAAAATCCCTTAACGTGAGTTACGCGTCGTTCCACTGAGCGTC
AGAGGTATCACTAGTATTACAGAGGTAAGTTATAACAGTCGCCTAACCC
Features (pLannotate 1.2.2; 28 found; start..end, strand, type, name):
     87..675     -  rep_origin     ori: high-copy-number ColE1/pMB1/pBR322/pUC origin of replication
    846..1706    -  CDS            AmpR: β-lactamase; bla; confers resistance to ampicillin, carbenicillin, and related antibiotics
   1707..1778    -  promoter       AmpR promoter: bla
   1857..2456    +  CDS            PuroR: puromycin N-acetyltransferase; pac from Streptomyces alboniger; confers resistance to puromycin
   2461..2541    +  CDS            HBB (fragment): HBB_PONPY - Experimental evidence at transcript level: Swiss-Prot protein existence level 2. Involved in oxygen transport from the lung to the various peripheral tissues. From Pongo pygmaeus (Bornean orangutan).
   2612..2667    +  polyA_signal   β-globin poly(A) signal: rabbit β-globin polyadenylation signal (Gil and Proudfoot, 1987)
   3646..3666    +  protein_bind   attB4: mutant version of attB; core recombination site for the Gateway® BP reaction BP Clonase™
   3734..3945    +  promoter       EF-1α core promoter: core promoter for human elongation factor EF-1α
   3946..4884    +  intron         EF-1α intron A: intron upstream of the start codon of human EF-1α
   4911..4931    +  protein_bind   attB1: mutant version of attB; core recombination site for the Gateway® BP reaction BP Clonase™
   4951..5646    +  CDS            mKate2: mKate2 is a basic (constitutively fluorescent) red fluorescent protein published in 2009, derived from Entacmaea quadricolor. It is reported to be a rapidly-maturing monomer with moderate acid sensitivity.
   5666..5690    -  protein_bind   attB2: mutant version of attB; recombination site for the Gateway® BP reaction BP Clonase™
   5830..5904    +  CDS            HBB (fragment): HBB_PONPY - Experimental evidence at transcript level: Swiss-Prot protein existence level 2. Involved in oxygen transport from the lung to the various peripheral tissues. From Pongo pygmaeus (Bornean orangutan).
   5975..6030    +  polyA_signal   β-globin poly(A) signal: rabbit β-globin polyadenylation signal (Gil and Proudfoot, 1987)
   6414..6439    +  misc_feature   SA: splice acceptor site
   7111..7131    +  protein_bind   attB4: mutant version of attB; core recombination site for the Gateway® BP reaction BP Clonase™
   7199..7410    +  promoter       EF-1α core promoter: core promoter for human elongation factor EF-1α
   7411..8349    +  intron         EF-1α intron A: intron upstream of the start codon of human EF-1α
   8376..8396    +  protein_bind   attB1: mutant version of attB; core recombination site for the Gateway® BP reaction BP Clonase™
   8407..9123    +  CDS            EBFP2: EBFP2 is a basic (constitutively fluorescent) blue fluorescent protein published in 2007, derived from Aequorea victoria. It is reported to be a rapidly-maturing monomer with moderate acid sensitivity.
   9131..9155    -  protein_bind   attB2: mutant version of attB; recombination site for the Gateway® BP reaction BP Clonase™
   9159..9239    +  CDS            HBB (fragment): HBB_PONPY - Experimental evidence at transcript level: Swiss-Prot protein existence level 2. Involved in oxygen transport from the lung to the various peripheral tissues. From Pongo pygmaeus (Bornean orangutan).
   9310..9365    +  polyA_signal   β-globin poly(A) signal: rabbit β-globin polyadenylation signal (Gil and Proudfoot, 1987)
   9748..9770    -  protein_bind   lac operator (fragment): The lac repressor binds to the lac operator to inhibit transcription in E. coli. This inhibition can be relieved by adding lactose or isopropyl-β-D-thiogalactopyranoside (IPTG). lac repressor encoded by lacI
   9774..9804    -  promoter       lac promoter: promoter for the E. coli lac operon
   9819..9840    -  protein_bind   CAP binding site: CAP binding activates transcription in the presence of cAMP. E. coli catabolite activator protein
   9853..9892    -  CDS            lacI (fragment): lac repressor; lacI; The lac repressor binds to the lac operator to inhibit transcription in E. coli. This inhibition can be relieved by adding lactose or isopropyl-β-D-thiogalactopyranoside (IPTG).
  10065..10874   +  CDS            KanR: aminoglycoside phosphotransferase; aph(3')-Ia; confers resistance to kanamycin in bacteria or G418 (Geneticin®) in eukaryotes
