[The description below was written by a language model from this plasmid's Addgene catalogue record and pLannotate feature annotations shown in this document.]
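Description:
LSB-hsa-miR-1910-5p is a mammalian expression plasmid built on the Low Sensor Backbone (LSB) and designed as a two-colour fluorescent reporter of microRNA activity. It is about 11 kb and is propagated in E. coli from a high-copy ColE1/pUC-type origin. It carries both a β-lactamase (ampicillin) gene and an aph(3')-Ia kanamycin resistance gene, so the catalogue lists dual ampicillin and kanamycin selection. A puromycin N-acetyltransferase coding sequence followed by a rabbit β-globin poly(A) signal allows puromycin selection in mammalian cells, although no promoter directly upstream of it is annotated in the feature table.

The payload consists of two parallel transcription units. Each is driven by the human EF-1α core promoter with its intron A, terminated by a β-globin poly(A) signal, and flanked by attB4, attB1 and attB2 sites, which are consistent with Gateway-style assembly. The first unit encodes the red fluorescent protein mKate2. According to the record, it carries a target site for human miR-1910-5p in its 3' UTR; this site is not annotated as a feature, but would lie between the mKate2 coding sequence and its poly(A) signal. The second unit expresses the blue protein EBFP2 without a target and serves as an internal reference for plasmid dose and expression. When miR-1910-5p is active in transfected cells, mKate2 is repressed relative to EBFP2, so the red-to-blue ratio reads out miRNA activity.

The depositor notes that the repeated poly(A) elements make the plasmid inherently unstable. They also report small insertions flanking the puromycin coding region in the physical plasmid compared with the deposited sequence, which do not impair selection.
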