Addgene plasmid #103302: LSB-hsa-miR-1910-5p
Purpose: Used to sense miRNA activity using fluorescence based tools. hsa-miR-1910-5p target in 3' UTR of of mKate. miRNA activity can be measured by the repression of mKate2 relative to EBFP2 fluorescent proteins . Plasmid is inherently unstable; please see Depositor Comments
Depositing lab: Ron Weiss. Depositing organization: Massachusetts Institute of Technology. Publication: A mixed antagonistic/synergistic miRNA repression model enables accurate predictions of multi-input miRNA sensor activity. Gam JJ, Babb J, Weiss R. Nat Commun. 2018 Jun 22;9(1):2430. doi: 10.1038/s41467-018-04575-0. PubMed 29934631.
Backbone
  Vector backbone: Low Sensor Backbone (LSB)
  Vector type: Mammalian Expression, Synthetic Biology
Growth in bacteria
  Bacterial resistance: Ampicillin and Kanamycin, 100 & 50 μg/mL
  Growth temperature: 30°C
  Growth strain: NEB Stable
  Copy number: High Copy
Gene/Insert
  Gene/Insert name: hsa-miR-1910-5p target
  Species: H. sapiens (human)
  Entrez Gene: MIR1910 (a.k.a. MIRN1910, hsa-mir-1910, mir-1910)
  Promoter: EF-1a
  Cloning method: Gibson Cloning
Terms and licenses: Academic/Nonprofit Terms; Industry Terms: Not Available to Industry
Depositor comments: Please note that this plasmid is inherently unstable due to a repeating poly A element. We recommend performing a diagnostic digest on multiple colonies upon receipt. The depositors would like to note the presence of several discrepancies between the depositor sequence and physical plasmid sequence. In particular, the sequences upstream and downstream of the puromycin coding region have 10 bp insertions which do not affect the ability to perform puromycin selection. The sequences for those regions within the physical plasmids are as follows: Upstream of Puro: GAATTCGACCGCCTGTCTCAAGGTGCCACC; Downstream of Puro: GCTTTGAGACTACGCGTGAATTCACTCCTC.
How to cite: LSB-hsa-miR-1910-5p was a gift from Ron Weiss (Addgene plasmid # 103302 ; http://n2t.net/addgene:103302 ; RRID:Addgene_103302)
