>Addgene plasmid #103302 | LSB-hsa-miR-1910-5p | depositor partial sequence | sequence record 195654 | hsa-miR-1910-5p target
AGGCGGCAGGCACAGGACTGG
