>Addgene plasmid #103302 | LSB-hsa-miR-1910-5p | addgene partial sequence | sequence record 270558 | mKate2-F 5'-ACCCGCTAAGAACCTCAAGA-3'
ATCAAGGAGGCCGACAAAGAGACATACGTCGAGCAGCACGAGGTGGCTGTGGCCAGATACTGCGACCTCC
CTAGCAAACTGGGGCACAAACTTAATTGAGAATTCTACCACCCAGCTTTCTTGTACAAAGTGGTACGTCT
CAAGACCAGAGGTCTCTGCTTGGCAGACGAGGCGGCAGGCACAGGACTGGAGGCGGCAGGCACAGGACTG
GAGGCGGCAGGCACAGGACTGGAGGCGGCAGGCACAGGACTGGCAACCAGAAGAGACCTGTGCTTCACTC
CTCAGGTGCAGGCTGCCTATCAGAAGGTGGTGGCTGGTGTGGCCAATGCCCTGGCTCACAAATACCACTG
AGATCTTTTTCCCTCTGCCAAAAATTATGGGGACATCATGAAGCCCCTTGAGCATCTGACTTCTGGCTAA
TAAAGGAAATTTATTTTCATTGCAATAGTGTGTTGGAATTTTTTGTGTCTCTCACTCGGAAGGACATATG
GGAGGGCAAATCATTTAAAACATCAGAATGAGTATTTGGTTTAGAGTTTGGCAACATATGCCCATATGCT
GGCTGCCATGAACAAAGGTTGGCTATAAAGAGGTCATCAGTATATGAAACAGCCCCCTGCTGTCCATTCC
TTATTCCATAGAAAAGCCTTGACTTGAGGTTAGATTTTTTTT
